Addgene plasmid #143291: TFORF1546
Purpose: Lentiviral vector for overexpressing transcription factor ORFs with unique 24-bp barcodes. Barcodes facilitate identification of transcription factors in pooled screens.
Depositing lab: Feng Zhang. Depositing organization: Broad Institute. Publication: A transcription factor atlas of directed differentiation. Joung J, Ma S, Tay T, Geiger-Schuller KR, Kirchgatterer PC, Verdine VK, Guo B, Arias-Garcia MA, Allen WE, Singh A, Kuksenko O, Abudayyeh OO, Gootenberg JS, Fu Z, Macrae RK, Buenrostro JD, Regev A, Zhang F. Cell. 2023 Jan 5;186(1):209-229.e26. doi: 10.1016/j.cell.2022.11.026. PubMed 36608654.
Backbone
  Vector backbone: pLX_TRC317
  Backbone manufacturer: Broad Institute Genetic Perturbation Platform
  Backbone size w/o insert (bp): 8264
  Vector type: Mammalian Expression, Lentiviral
  Selectable markers: Puromycin
Growth in bacteria
  Bacterial resistance: Ampicillin, 100 μg/mL
  Growth temperature: 37°C
  Growth strain: NEB Stable
  Copy number: High Copy
Gene/Insert
  Gene/Insert name: BHMG1
  Species: H. sapiens (human)
  Insert size (bp): 2018
  Entrez Gene: LOC388553
  Promoter: EF1a
  Cloning method: Unknown
  Sequencing primers: 5′ GGGTGGAGACTGAAGTTAGGCCAG; 3′ CACATAGCGTAAAAGGAGCAACATAG
Terms and licenses: Academic/Nonprofit Terms; Industry Terms: Not Available to Industry
Depositor comments: NM_001310124,ENST00000457052 . The transcription factor ORF portion of this plasmid was synthesized by Genewiz. Please test multiple small colonies in case of plasmid recombination. To make this collection available in a timely manner, a portion of this collection was not fully sequenced by Addgene. If an Addgene verified full plasmid sequence is not available, please contact us prior to placing an order to request the full sequence.
How to cite: TFORF1546 was a gift from Feng Zhang (Addgene plasmid # 143291 ; http://n2t.net/addgene:143291 ; RRID:Addgene_143291)
