[The description below was written by a language model from this plasmid's Addgene catalogue record and pLannotate feature annotations shown in this document.]
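Description:
TFORF1546 is a third-generation-style, self-inactivating HIV-1 lentiviral expression plasmid built on the pLX_TRC317 backbone and belonging to a barcoded library of human transcription factor open reading frames. It is propagated in E. coli through a high-copy ColE1/pUC origin with ampicillin selection (AmpR), and also carries an f1 origin and remnants of a lac/lacZα cloning region flanked by T7 and T3 promoters. Because the repeated LTR sequences make lentiviral plasmids prone to recombination, the depositor notes that more than one colony should be checked.

The viral genome is transcribed from an RSV promoter fused to a truncated 5' LTR, followed by the Ψ packaging signal with a partial gag sequence and the Rev response element, which allow packaging and Rev-dependent export of the full-length RNA when helper functions are supplied in trans. Inside the provirus, an SV40 early promoter drives a puromycin N-acetyltransferase gene for selecting transduced mammalian cells. This is followed by a cPPT/CTS element that aids nuclear import. The EF-1α promoter then constitutively expresses the synthesized human BHMG1 ORF, also known as MEIOSIN, annotated as a regulator that acts with STRA8 to activate meiotic genes and control entry into meiosis. A WPRE downstream enhances transcript expression, and the ΔU3 3' LTR with an SV40 polyadenylation signal terminates the cassette. The record describes a unique 24-bp barcode associated with each ORF, though it is not annotated in the feature table. A short U6-like fragment lies between the ORF and the WPRE.

The construct is intended for overexpressing this factor in mammalian cells, alone or in pooled screens where barcode readout identifies which transcription factor each cell received, as in directed differentiation studies.
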