Features (pLannotate 1.2.2; 31 found; start..end, strand, type, name):
      1..1179    +  promoter       EF-1α promoter: strong constitutive promoter for human elongation factor EF-1α
   1196..3109    +  CDS            MEIOSIN: MEIOS_HUMAN - Also known as BHMG1. Protein inferred from homology: Swiss-Prot protein existence level 3. Gatekeeper of meiotic initiation in both male and female germ cells. In complex with STRA8, directly activates the transcription of a subset of critical meiotic genes playing a central role in cell-cycle switching from mitosis to meiosis. Temporal expression of MEIOSIN is required for meiotic entry decision. From Homo sapiens (Human).
   3125..3178    +  promoter       U6 promoter (fragment): RNA polymerase III promoter for human U6 snRNA
   3220..3808    +  misc_feature   WPRE: woodchuck hepatitis virus posttranscriptional regulatory element
   3859..3878    +  misc_feature   cPPT/CTS (fragment): central polypurine tract and central termination sequence of HIV-1
   3880..4113    +  LTR            3' LTR (ΔU3): self-inactivating 3' long terminal repeat (LTR) from HIV-1
   4191..4312    +  polyA_signal   SV40 poly(A) signal: SV40 polyadenylation signal
   4352..4487    +  rep_origin     SV40 ori: SV40 origin of replication
   4508..4526    -  promoter       T7 promoter: promoter for bacteriophage T7 RNA polymerase
   4534..4689    +  CDS            lacZα (fragment): LacZα fragment of β-galactosidase; lacZ fragment
   4694..5122    +  rep_origin     f1 ori (sequence partly withheld): f1 bacteriophage origin of replication; arrow indicates direction of (+) strand synthesis
   5175..5279    +  promoter       AmpR promoter: bla
   5280..6140    +  CDS            AmpR: β-lactamase; bla; confers resistance to ampicillin, carbenicillin, and related antibiotics
   6311..6899    +  rep_origin     ori: high-copy-number ColE1/pMB1/pBR322/pUC origin of replication
   7082..7174    +  CDS            lacI (fragment): lac repressor; lacI; The lac repressor binds to the lac operator to inhibit transcription in E. coli. This inhibition can be relieved by adding lactose or isopropyl-β-D-thiogalactopyranoside (IPTG).
   7187..7208    +  protein_bind   CAP binding site: CAP binding activates transcription in the presence of cAMP. E. coli catabolite activator protein
   7223..7253    +  promoter       lac promoter: promoter for the E. coli lac operon
   7261..7277    +  protein_bind   lac operator: The lac repressor binds to the lac operator to inhibit transcription in E. coli. This inhibition can be relieved by adding lactose or isopropyl-β-D-thiogalactopyranoside (IPTG). lac repressor encoded by lacI
   7322..7340    +  promoter       T3 promoter: promoter for bacteriophage T3 RNA polymerase
   7368..7594    +  promoter       RSV promoter: Rous sarcoma virus enhancer/promoter
   7595..7775    +  LTR            5' LTR (truncated): truncated 5' long terminal repeat (LTR) from HIV-1
   7822..7947    +  misc_feature   HIV-1 Ψ: packaging signal of human immunodeficiency virus type 1
   7931..8294    +  CDS            HIV-1 gag (fragment): gag protein from human immunodeficiency virus 1; gag
   8440..8673    +  misc_feature   RRE: The Rev response element (RRE) of HIV-1 allows for Rev-dependent mRNA export from the nucleus to the cytoplasm.
   9050..9076    +  CDS            Rev (fragment): human immunodeficiency virus 1 (HIV-1) Rev protein; rev; enhances nuclear export of unspliced and incompletely spliced viral mRNAs
   9083..9106    +  promoter       SV40 promoter (fragment): SV40 early promoter
   9107..9178    +  promoter       SV40 promoter (fragment): SV40 enhancer and early promoter
   9202..9337    +  rep_origin     SV40 ori: SV40 origin of replication
   9383..9979    +  CDS            PuroR (fragment): puromycin N-acetyltransferase; pac from Streptomyces; confers resistance to puromycin
  10028..10145   +  misc_feature   cPPT/CTS: central polypurine tract and central termination sequence of HIV-1
  10210..10276   +  CDS            small t antigen (fragment): SV40 (simian virus 40) small t antigen
>Addgene plasmid #143291 | TFORF1546 | addgene full sequence | sequence record 334736 | Addgene NGS Result
GGCTCCGGTGCCCGTCAGTGGGCAGAGCGCACATCGCCCACAGTCCCCGAGAAGTTGGGGGGAGGGGTCG
GCAATTGAACCGGTGCCTAGAGAAGGTGGCGCGGGGTAAACTGGGAAAGTGATGTCGTGTACTGGCTCCG
CCTTTTTCCCGAGGGTGGGGGAGAACCGTATATAAGTGCAGTAGTCGCCGTGAACGTTCTTTTTCGCAAC
GGGTTTGCCGCCAGAACACAGGTAAGTGCCGTGTGTGGTTCCCGCGGGCCTGGCCTCTTTACGGGTTATG
GCCCTTGCGTGCCTTGAATTACTTCCACCTGGCTGCAGTACGTGATTCTTGATCCCGAGCTTCGGGTTGG
AAGTGGGTGGGAGAGTTCGAGGCCTTGCGCTTAAGGAGCCCCTTCGCCTCGTGCTTGAGTTGAGGCCTGG
CCTGGGCGCTGGGGCCGCCGCGTGCGAATCTGGTGGCACCTTCGCGCCTGTCTCGCTGCTTTCGATAAGT
CTCTAGCCATTTAAAATTTTTGATGACCTGCTGCGACGCTTTTTTTCTGGCAAGATAGTCTTGTAAATGC
GGGCCAAGATCTGCACACTGGTATTTCGGTTTTTGGGGCCGCGGGCGGCGACGGGGCCCGTGCGTCCCAG
CGCACATGTTCGGCGAGGCGGGGCCTGCGAGCGCGGCCACCGAGAATCGGACGGGGGTAGTCTCAAGCTG
GCCGGCCTGCTCTGGTGCCTGGCCTCGCGCCGCCGTGTATCGCCCCGCCCTGGGCGGCAAGGCTGGCCCG
GTCGGCACCAGTTGCGTGAGCGGAAAGATGGCCGCTTCCCGGCCCTGCTGCAGGGAGCTCAAAATGGAGG
ACGCGGCGCTCGGGAGAGCGGGCGGGTGAGTCACCCACACAAAGGAAAAGGGCCTTTCCGTCCTCAGCCG
TCGCTTCATGTGACTCCACGGAGTACCGGGCGCCGTCCAGGCACCTCGATTAGTTCTCGAGCTTTTGGAG
TACGTCGTCTTTAGGTTGGGGGGAGGGGTTTTATGCGATGGAGTTTCCCCACACTGAGTGGGTGGAGACT
GAAGTTAGGCCAGCTTGGCACTTGATGTAATTCTCCTTGGAATTTGCCCTTTTTGAGTTTGGATCTTGGT
TCATTCTCAAGCCTCAGACAGTGGTTCAAAGTTTTTTTCTTCCATTTCAGGTGTCGTGAGGCTAGCACCG
CCACCATGTTTGGTTCCAGCAGATACTTGGGTTCCTCTGAACAGCCCAGAGCTAATTCACTGGGTCCCAG
TGACAGGACCTTGGTTTTGTGCTCCCTAGTGGAAGGGGAAGATAAGGTCAACCCCTCCGAACCACATGGA
CTGAGAATGGAGGAGAAATGGTTGCTCAAAGGAAAACTGAGGAATCAGAGGAACCAAAACAAGCTCCTGT
CCCCAAACAAGAAGCAGAGGAAAAACCACACTAGCAAGCTGCAAGAGTTGGCACTGCTGCTGCCCATAGC
CCTGAAGACGGGGACCAAGAAGCTCACAAAGAAGGAGATTCTGGTGCATGTCCTGCAGTACATTCAGTAC
CTCCAGAGAAACATCGATGCCGCCAAGGCCTTGTTCAAATGCCACATCACCACTGGGGAAGGTGGACTTG
CGGGGCTGGGTCAGAAACCAGCCTGGGGCCCAGCCAGGCGGAGGAGACACTCTACCCCCTCCAGCTCCCC
AAGCTCTCAGAAGTCCTGTCTCCAGGGGGCGTGCCAGAAGCCTCGGAAGAAGAAGCTGACCCAGGCATCA
GAAAGCCAGACTCGGACCCCGAAGCCTCGCCGCTCTCTGGCCCTGAACAAGCCTGAGAAGCTGGTGGCCC
CATCCCCAGACCAGAAAGGAAGTGGCACAGGGGGGACCACTACCCCTCCAAGGTGCCCTGACTCCTGCGG
TCACCCGAGGCCTGCATCATCCTCACCTCCAGGTGACAGAAAAGGAGGACAGTCCCAGCTGACGCTGTTG
GATCTGGCCGAGGACACCATCCACTGTGACATCTCAAGCTGCTGGTGCCAGGGCAGTGTCCAGGATGACG
CACCTTTCCCTGCGCTCCTGGCTCAGGAAGATGTGGCGAGGATCCATTTTCTCAACAAGACCCAGCCCCA
TCCCAGGCAGAAGCTGGTGTTCTATGATTCCAGCGAGGATGTGGACAAAGGGTCCCTAGACGCTGACCCT
TGGCTCCCTGCCTGGACCCCAGAGAACAGCCCCCAAGGGAGCCCACTGTTCCTGGGGCCTCCCCAGATTG
ATGTCTGGAGTGGAACAGGCCACCCAAGTGAGATCCTCGGGCTCAGCCCTAGCCTTTTCAGCTCCCCAGG
GAAACTGCTGCCAGACGAGATCTTGGAGGATGACATGGAGTACCTGACCCAAGCGGCTTTCTTTGAAGAA
GTGTGCTTAGATCTGGAGTCTTCACCTTCAGCCTACACGCAGGAGGCTCCACAGGAAAAGGACACAGCCT
CCAAGGCCCCCAAAGACCCTCCTGAGTCCCACAGCCTGCACCGGTCCTCAGTCTCGCTGGACCACTGCTA
CCTCTCGCTGAGCGGGAACAGCAAGGCGCCATCCAGCTCCAGCTCCAGCTCCAGCTCCAGCTCCAGCTCG
GAGGACAGCGACTCGGAGCCCCTGTGGAAGCAGCGAGAGGATATGCAGGCCAACCCTGTGGGCACGCCGG
GCTCCAGCGAAGAGGACGAAGACACCACATGGACCCCCACCCGGCTGGCCTCACCCCTGCTGGCAGCTGA
GAAAAAGGCCACGAAGGGCCAAGTAGCCAGGGCCCCTGTGAAGCCCAAGGAGAAGAAGAAAGGCCCCTGC
CCACCCCAGATGAAGAAGAAGTGTGTCAACGGCTTCATCATGTTCTGCAGGATGAACCGGAAGCAGTACA
TCCGATCCTGCCCTGGAACCGCTTCCACAGCTGCCACCAAGGAGCTGGCCCAGCTGTGGCGGGTGATGAC
CCAGCAGGAGCGGAGGCCATACTGCACCAAGGCTCGCAGGTTCAGCCGCCAGCACAACCGCATCGTGAAG
CAGGACGGCTCCAGCAGCGAGGCTGAGGACTGGGAGACGCCAAAGCCCTTCTACCAGCTGCTGGCCGAGA
AGGCCTTGCCGCTGCCCCCGCACCTCCAGTAGTAATGAACTAGTCCGTAACTTGAAAGTATTTCGATTTC
TTGGCTTTATATATCTTGTGGAAAGGACGACCCATGGGTGTAATGCCAGAGGTCACGCGTTAAGTCGACA
ATCAACCTCTGGATTACAAAATTTGTGAAAGATTGACTGGTATTCTTAACTATGTTGCTCCTTTTACGCT
ATGTGGATACGCTGCTTTAATGCCTTTGTATCATGCTATTGCTTCCCGTATGGCTTTCATTTTCTCCTCC
TTGTATAAATCCTGGTTGCTGTCTCTTTATGAGGAGTTGTGGCCCGTTGTCAGGCAACGTGGCGTGGTGT
GCACTGTGTTTGCTGACGCAACCCCCACTGGTTGGGGCATTGCCACCACCTGTCAGCTCCTTTCCGGGAC
TTTCGCTTTCCCCCTCCCTATTGCCACGGCGGAACTCATCGCCGCCTGCCTTGCCCGCTGCTGGACAGGG
GCTCGGCTGTTGGGCACTGACAATTCCGTGGTGTTGTCGGGGAAATCATCGTCCTTTCCTTGGCTGCTCG
CCTGTGTTGCCACCTGGATTCTGCGCGGGACGTCCTTCTGCTACGTCCCTTCGGCCCTCAATCCAGCGGA
CCTTCCTTCCCGCGGCCTGCTGCCGGCTCTGCGGCCTCTTCCGCGTCTTCGCCTTCGCCCTCAGACGAGT
CGGATCTCCCTTTGGGCCGCCTCCCCGCGTCGACTTTAAGACCAATGACTTACAAGGCAGCTGTAGATCT
TAGCCACTTTTTAAAAGAAAAGGGGGGACTGGAAGGGCTAATTCACTCCCAACGAAGACAAGATCTGCTT
TTTGCTTGTACTGGGTCTCTCTGGTTAGACCAGATCTGAGCCTGGGAGCTCTCTGGCTAACTAGGGAACC
CACTGCTTAAGCCTCAATAAAGCTTGCCTTGAGTGCTTCAAGTAGTGTGTGCCCGTCTGTTGTGTGACTC
TGGTAACTAGAGATCCCTCAGACCCTTTTAGTCAGTGTGGAAAATCTCTAGCAGTACGTATAGTAGTTCA
TGTCATCTTATTATTCAGTATTTATAACTTGCAAAGAAATGAATATCAGAGAGTGAGAGGAACTTGTTTA
TTGCAGCTTATAATGGTTACAAATAAAGCAATAGCATCACAAATTTCACAAATAAAGCATTTTTTTCACT
GCATTCTAGTTGTGGTTTGTCCAAACTCATCAATGTATCTTATCATGTCTGGCTCTAGCTATCCCGCCCC
TAACTCCGCCCATCCCGCCCCTAACTCCGCCCAGTTCCGCCCATTCTCCGCCCCATGGCTGACTAATTTT
TTTTATTTATGCAGAGGCCGAGGCCGCCTCGGCCTCTGAGCTATTCCAGAAGTAGTGAGGAGGCTTTTTT
GGAGGCCTAGGGACGTACCCAATTCGCCCTATAGTGAGTCGTATTACGCGCGCTCACTGGCCGTCGTTTT
ACAACGTCGTGACTGGGAAAACCCTGGCGTTACCCAACTTAATCGCCTTGCAGCACATCCCCCTTTCGCC
AGCTGGCGTAATAGCGAAGAGGCCCGCACCGATCGCCCTTCCCAACAGTTGCGCAGCCTGAATGGCGAAT
GGG
[124 nt withheld, positions 4694-4817]
C
[91 nt withheld, positions 4819-4909]
A
[49 nt withheld, positions 4911-4959]
CCTTTGACGTTGGAGTCCACGTTCTTT
[37 nt withheld, positions 4987-5023]
ACCCTATCTCGGTCTATTCTTTTGATTTATAAGGGATTTTGCCGATTTCGGCCTATTGGTTAAAAAATGA
GCTGATTTAACAAAAATTTAACGCGAATTTTAACAAAATATTAACGCTTACAATTTAGGTGGCACTTTTC
GGGGAAATGTGCGCGGAACCCCTATTTGTTTATTTTTCTAAATACATTCAAATATGTATCCGCTCATGAG
ACAATAACCCTGATAAATGCTTCAATAATATTGAAAAAGGAAGAGTATGAGTATTCAACATTTCCGTGTC
GCCCTTATTCCCTTTTTTGCGGCATTTTGCCTTCCTGTTTTTGCTCACCCAGAAACGCTGGTGAAAGTAA
AAGATGCTGAAGATCAGTTGGGTGCACGAGTGGGTTACATCGAACTGGATCTCAACAGCGGTAAGATCCT
TGAGAGTTTTCGCCCCGAAGAACGTTTTCCAATGATGAGCACTTTTAAAGTTCTGCTATGTGGCGCGGTA
TTATCCCGTATTGACGCCGGGCAAGAGCAACTCGGTCGCCGCATACACTATTCTCAGAATGACTTGGTTG
AGTACTCACCAGTCACAGAAAAGCATCTTACGGATGGCATGACAGTAAGAGAATTATGCAGTGCTGCCAT
AACCATGAGTGATAACACTGCGGCCAACTTACTTCTGACAACGATCGGAGGACCGAAGGAGCTAACCGCT
TTTTTGCACAACATGGGGGATCATGTAACTCGCCTTGATCGTTGGGAACCGGAGCTGAATGAAGCCATAC
CAAACGACGAGCGTGACACCACGATGCCTGTAGCAATGGCAACAACGTTGCGCAAACTATTAACTGGCGA
ACTACTTACTCTAGCTTCCCGGCAACAATTAATAGACTGGATGGAGGCGGATAAAGTTGCAGGACCACTT
CTGCGCTCGGCCCTTCCGGCTGGCTGGTTTATTGCTGATAAATCTGGAGCCGGTGAGCGTGGGTCTCGCG
GTATCATTGCAGCACTGGGGCCAGATGGTAAGCCCTCCCGTATCGTAGTTATCTACACGACGGGGAGTCA
GGCAACTATGGATGAACGAAATAGACAGATCGCTGAGATAGGTGCCTCACTGATTAAGCATTGGTAACTG
TCAGACCAAGTTTACTCATATATACTTTAGATTGATTTAAAACTTCATTTTTAATTTAAAAGGATCTAGG
TGAAGATCCTTTTTGATAATCTCATGACCAAAATCCCTTAACGTGAGTTTTCGTTCCACTGAGCGTCAGA
CCCCGTAGAAAAGATCAAAGGATCTTCTTGAGATCCTTTTTTTCTGCGCGTAATCTGCTGCTTGCAAACA
AAAAAACCACCGCTACCAGCGGTGGTTTGTTTGCCGGATCAAGAGCTACCAACTCTTTTTCCGAAGGTAA
CTGGCTTCAGCAGAGCGCAGATACCAAATACTGTTCTTCTAGTGTAGCCGTAGTTAGGCCACCACTTCAA
GAACTCTGTAGCACCGCCTACATACCTCGCTCTGCTAATCCTGTTACCAGTGGCTGCTGCCAGTGGCGAT
AAGTCGTGTCTTACCGGGTTGGACTCAAGACGATAGTTACCGGATAAGGCGCAGCGGTCGGGCTGAACGG
GGGGTTCGTGCACACAGCCCAGCTTGGAGCGAACGACCTACACCGAACTGAGATACCTACAGCGTGAGCT
ATGAGAAAGCGCCACGCTTCCCGAAGGGAGAAAGGCGGACAGGTATCCGGTAAGCGGCAGGGTCGGAACA
GGAGAGCGCACGAGGGAGCTTCCAGGGGGAAACGCCTGGTATCTTTATAGTCCTGTCGGGTTTCGCCACC
TCTGACTTGAGCGTCGATTTTTGTGATGCTCGTCAGGGGGGCGGAGCCTATGGAAAAACGCCAGCAACGC
GGCCTTTTTACGGTTCCTGGCCTTTTGCTGGCCTTTTGCTCACATGTTCTTTCCTGCGTTATCCCCTGAT
TCTGTGGATAACCGTATTACCGCCTTTGAGTGAGCTGATACCGCTCGCCGCAGCCGAACGACCGAGCGCA
GCGAGTCAGTGAGCGAGGAAGCGGAAGAGCGCCCAATACGCAAACCGCCTCTCCCCGCGCGTTGGCCGAT
TCATTAATGCAGCTGGCACGACAGGTTTCCCGACTGGAAAGCGGGCAGTGAGCGCAACGCAATTAATGTG
AGTTAGCTCACTCATTAGGCACCCCAGGCTTTACACTTTATGCTTCCGGCTCGTATGTTGTGTGGAATTG
TGAGCGGATAACAATTTCACACAGGAAACAGCTATGACCATGATTACGCCAAGCGCGCAATTAACCCTCA
CTAAAGGGAACAAAAGCTGGAGCTGCAAGCTTAATGTAGTCTTATGCAATACTCTTGTAGTCTTGCAACA
TGGTAACGATGAGTTAGCAACATGCCTTACAAGGAGAGAAAAAGCACCGTGCATGCCGATTGGTGGAAGT
AAGGTGGTACGATCGTGCCTTATTAGGAAGGCAACAGACGGGTCTGACATGGATTGGACGAACCACTGAA
TTGCCGCATTGCAGAGATATTGTATTTAAGTGCCTAGCTCGATACATAAACGGGTCTCTCTGGTTAGACC
AGATCTGAGCCTGGGAGCTCTCTGGCTAACTAGGGAACCCACTGCTTAAGCCTCAATAAAGCTTGCCTTG
AGTGCTTCAAGTAGTGTGTGCCCGTCTGTTGTGTGACTCTGGTAACTAGAGATCCCTCAGACCCTTTTAG
TCAGTGTGGAAAATCTCTAGCAGTGGCGCCCGAACAGGGACTTGAAAGCGAAAGGGAAACCAGAGGAGCT
CTCTCGACGCAGGACTCGGCTTGCTGAAGCGCGCACGGCAAGAGGCGAGGGGCGGCGACTGGTGAGTACG
CCAAAAATTTTGACTAGCGGAGGCTAGAAGGAGAGAGATGGGTGCGAGAGCGTCAGTATTAAGCGGGGGA
GAATTAGATCGCGATGGGAAAAAATTCGGTTAAGGCCAGGGGGAAAGAAAAAATATAAATTAAAACATAT
AGTATGGGCAAGCAGGGAGCTAGAACGATTCGCAGTTAATCCTGGCCTGTTAGAAACATCAGAAGGCTGT
AGACAAATACTGGGACAGCTACAACCATCCCTTCAGACAGGATCAGAAGAACTTAGATCATTATATAATA
CAGTAGCAACCCTCTATTGTGTGCATCAAAGGATAGAGATAAAAGACACCAAGGAAGCTTTAGACAAGAT
AGAGGAAGAGCAAAACAAAAGTAAGACCACCGCACAGCAAGCGGCCGCTGATCTTCAGACCTGGAGGAGG
AGATATGAGGGACAATTGGAGAAGTGAATTATATAAATATAAAGTAGTAAAAATTGAACCATTAGGAGTA
GCACCCACCAAGGCAAAGAGAAGAGTGGTGCAGAGAGAAAAAAGAGCAGTGGGAATAGGAGCTTTGTTCC
TTGGGTTCTTGGGAGCAGCAGGAAGCACTATGGGCGCAGCGTCAATGACGCTGACGGTACAGGCCAGACA
ATTATTGTCTGGTATAGTGCAGCAGCAGAACAATTTGCTGAGGGCTATTGAGGCGCAACAGCATCTGTTG
CAACTCACAGTCTGGGGCATCAAGCAGCTCCAGGCAAGAATCCTGGCTGTGGAAAGATACCTAAAGGATC
AACAGCTCCTGGGGATTTGGGGTTGCTCTGGAAAACTCATTTGCACCACTGCTGTGCCTTGGAATGCTAG
TTGGAGTAATAAATCTCTGGAACAGATTTGGAATCACACGACCTGGATGGAGTGGGACAGAGAAATTAAC
AATTACACAAGCTTAATACACTCCTTAATTGAAGAATCGCAAAACCAGCAAGAAAAGAATGAACAAGAAT
TATTGGAATTAGATAAATGGGCAAGTTTGTGGAATTGGTTTAACATAACAAATTGGCTGTGGTATATAAA
ATTATTCATAATGATAGTAGGAGGCTTGGTAGGTTTAAGAATAGTTTTTGCTGTACTTTCTATAGTGAAT
AGAGTTAGGCAGGGATATTCACCATTATCGTTTCAGACCCACCTCCCAACCCCGAGGGGACCCATGCATT
GCATCTCAATTAGTCAGCAACCAGGTGTGGAAAGTCCCCAGGCTCCCCAGCAGGCAGAAGTATGCAAAGC
ATGCGTCTCAATTAGTCAGCAACCATAGTCCCGCCCCTAACTCCGCCCATCCCGCCCCTAACTCCGCCCA
GTTCCGCCCATTCTCCGCCCCATGGCTGACTAATTTTTTTTATTTATGCAGAGGCCGAGGCCGCCTCGGC
CTCTGAGCTATTCCAGAAGTAGTGAGGAGGCTTTTTTGGAGGCCTAGGCTTTTGCAAAAAGCTTTCTAGA
GGTACCACCGGAGCTTACCATGACCGAGTACAAGCCCACGGTGCGCCTCGCCACCCGCGACGACGTCCCC
AGGGCCGTACGCACCCTCGCCGCCGCGTTCGCCGACTACCCCGCCACGCGCCACACCGTCGATCCGGACC
GCCACATCGAGCGGGTCACCGAGCTGCAAGAACTCTTCCTCACGCGCGTCGGGCTCGACATCGGCAAGGT
GTGGGTCGCGGACGACGGCGCCGCCGTGGCGGTCTGGACCACGCCGGAGAGCGTCGAAGCGGGGGCGGTG
TTCGCCGAGATCGGCCCGCGCATGGCCGAGTTGAGCGGTTCCCGGCTGGCCGCGCAGCAACAGATGGAAG
GCCTCCTGGCGCCGCACCGGCCCAAGGAGCCCGCGTGGTTCCTGGCCACCGTCGGCGTCTCGCCCGACCA
CCAGGGCAAGGGTCTGGGCAGCGCCGTCGTGCTCCCCGGAGTGGAGGCGGCCGAGCGCGCCGGGGTGCCC
GCCTTCCTGGAGACCTCCGCGCCCCGCAACCTCCCCTTCTACGAGCGGCTCGGCTTCACCGTCACCGCCG
ACGTCGAGGTGCCCGAAGGACCGCGCACCTGGTGCATGACCCGCAAGCCCGGTGCCAGTTAACGAATTCT
AGATCTTGAGACAAATGGCAGTATTCATCCACAATTTTAAAAGAAAAGGGGGGATTGGGGGGTACAGTGC
AGGGGAAAGAATAGTAGACATAATAGCAACAGACATACAAACTAAAGAATTACAAAAACAAATTACAAAA
ATTCAAAATTTTCGGGTTTATTACAGGGACAGCAGAGATCCACTTTGGCGCCGGCTCGAGGCCTGCAGGT
GCAAAGATGGATAAAGTTTTAAACAGAGAGGAATCTTTGCAGCTAATGGACCTTCTAGGTCTTGAAAGGA
GTGGGAATT
