>Addgene plasmid #143291 | TFORF1546 | depositor partial sequence | sequence record 282011 | Insert
ACCGCCACCATGTTTGGTTCCAGCAGATACTTGGGTTCCTCTGAACAGCCCAGAGCTAATTCACTGGGTC
CCAGTGACAGGACCTTGGTTTTGTGCTCCCTAGTGGAAGGGGAAGATAAGGTCAACCCCTCCGAACCACA
TGGACTGAGAATGGAGGAGAAATGGTTGCTCAAAGGAAAACTGAGGAATCAGAGGAACCAAAACAAGCTC
CTGTCCCCAAACAAGAAGCAGAGGAAAAACCACACTAGCAAGCTGCAAGAGTTGGCACTGCTGCTGCCCA
TAGCCCTGAAGACGGGGACCAAGAAGCTCACAAAGAAGGAGATTCTGGTGCATGTCCTGCAGTACATTCA
GTACCTCCAGAGAAACATCGATGCCGCCAAGGCCTTGTTCAAATGCCACATCACCACTGGGGAAGGTGGA
CTTGCGGGGCTGGGTCAGAAACCAGCCTGGGGCCCAGCCAGGCGGAGGAGACACTCTACCCCCTCCAGCT
CCCCAAGCTCTCAGAAGTCCTGTCTCCAGGGGGCGTGCCAGAAGCCTCGGAAGAAGAAGCTGACCCAGGC
ATCAGAAAGCCAGACTCGGACCCCGAAGCCTCGCCGCTCTCTGGCCCTGAACAAGCCTGAGAAGCTGGTG
GCCCCATCCCCAGACCAGAAAGGAAGTGGCACAGGGGGGACCACTACCCCTCCAAGGTGCCCTGACTCCT
GCGGTCACCCGAGGCCTGCATCATCCTCACCTCCAGGTGACAGAAAAGGAGGACAGTCCCAGCTGACGCT
GTTGGATCTGGCCGAGGACACCATCCACTGTGACATCTCAAGCTGCTGGTGCCAGGGCAGTGTCCAGGAT
GACGCACCTTTCCCTGCGCTCCTGGCTCAGGAAGATGTGGCGAGGATCCATTTTCTCAACAAGACCCAGC
CCCATCCCAGGCAGAAGCTGGTGTTCTATGATTCCAGCGAGGATGTGGACAAAGGGTCCCTAGACGCTGA
CCCTTGGCTCCCTGCCTGGACCCCAGAGAACAGCCCCCAAGGGAGCCCACTGTTCCTGGGGCCTCCCCAG
ATTGATGTCTGGAGTGGAACAGGCCACCCAAGTGAGATCCTCGGGCTCAGCCCTAGCCTTTTCAGCTCCC
CAGGGAAACTGCTGCCAGACGAGATCTTGGAGGATGACATGGAGTACCTGACCCAAGCGGCTTTCTTTGA
AGAAGTGTGCTTAGATCTGGAGTCTTCACCTTCAGCCTACACGCAGGAGGCTCCACAGGAAAAGGACACA
GCCTCCAAGGCCCCCAAAGACCCTCCTGAGTCCCACAGCCTGCACCGGTCCTCAGTCTCGCTGGACCACT
GCTACCTCTCGCTGAGCGGGAACAGCAAGGCGCCATCCAGCTCCAGCTCCAGCTCCAGCTCCAGCTCCAG
CTCGGAGGACAGCGACTCGGAGCCCCTGTGGAAGCAGCGAGAGGATATGCAGGCCAACCCTGTGGGCACG
CCGGGCTCCAGCGAAGAGGACGAAGACACCACATGGACCCCCACCCGGCTGGCCTCACCCCTGCTGGCAG
CTGAGAAAAAGGCCACGAAGGGCCAAGTAGCCAGGGCCCCTGTGAAGCCCAAGGAGAAGAAGAAAGGCCC
CTGCCCACCCCAGATGAAGAAGAAGTGTGTCAACGGCTTCATCATGTTCTGCAGGATGAACCGGAAGCAG
TACATCCGATCCTGCCCTGGAACCGCTTCCACAGCTGCCACCAAGGAGCTGGCCCAGCTGTGGCGGGTGA
TGACCCAGCAGGAGCGGAGGCCATACTGCACCAAGGCTCGCAGGTTCAGCCGCCAGCACAACCGCATCGT
GAAGCAGGACGGCTCCAGCAGCGAGGCTGAGGACTGGGAGACGCCAAAGCCCTTCTACCAGCTGCTGGCC
GAGAAGGCCTTGCCGCTGCCCCCGCACCTCCAGTAGTAATGAACTAGTCCGTAACTTGAAAGTATTTCGA
TTTCTTGGCTTTATATATCTTGTGGAAAGGACGACCCATGGGTGTAATGCCAGAGGTC
