>Addgene plasmid #143291 | TFORF1546 | depositor partial sequence | sequence record 282012 | Barcode
CCCATGGGTGTAATGCCAGAGGTC
